LOCUS       Exported 5295 bp ds-DNA circular SYN 13-MAY-2021
DEFINITION  Gsk3b targeting gRNA cloned into px552 (SpGuide) plasmid..
ACCESSION   .
VERSION     .
KEYWORDS    pAAV Gsk3 sgRNA/GFP
SOURCE      synthetic DNA construct
  ORGANISM  synthetic DNA construct
REFERENCE   1 (bases 1 to 5295)
  AUTHORS   Khlghatyan J, Evstratova A, Chamberland S, Marakhovskaia A,
            Bahremand A, Toth K, Beaulieu JM
  TITLE     Mental Illnesses-Associated Fxr1 and Its Negative Regulator Gsk3beta
            Are Modulators of Anxiety and Glutamatergic Neurotransmission.
  JOURNAL   Front Mol Neurosci. 2018 Apr 12;11:119. doi:
            10.3389/fnmol.2018.00119. eCollection 2018.
  PUBMED    29706865
REFERENCE   2 (bases 1 to 5295)
  AUTHORS   .
  TITLE     Direct Submission
  JOURNAL   Exported May 13, 2021 from SnapGene Server 1.1.58
            http://www.snapgene.com
FEATURES             Location/Qualifiers
     source          1..5295
                     /organism="synthetic DNA construct"
                     /mol_type="other DNA"
     repeat_region   23..152
                     /label=AAV2 ITR (alternate)
                     /note="Functional equivalent of wild-type AAV2 ITR"
     promoter        167..407
                     /label=U6 promoter
                     /note="RNA polymerase III promoter for human U6 snRNA"
     primer_bind     167..187
                     /label=hU6-F
                     /note="Human U6 promoter, forward primer"
     primer_bind     338..357
                     /label=LKO.1 5'
                     /note="Human U6 promoter, forward primer"
     misc_RNA        437..512
                     /label=gRNA scaffold
                     /note="guide RNA scaffold for the Streptococcus pyogenes
                     CRISPR/Cas9 system"
     promoter        546..993
                     /label=hSyn promoter
                     /note="human synapsin I promoter; confers neuron-specific
                     expression (Kugler et al., 2003)"
     regulatory      1025..1034
                     /regulatory_class="other"
                     /note="vertebrate consensus sequence for strong initiation
                     of translation (Kozak, 1987)"
     CDS             1031..1747
                     /codon_start=1
                     /product="enhanced GFP"
                     /label=EGFP
                     /translation="MVSKGEELFTGVVPILVELDGDVNGHKFSVSGEGEGDATYGKLTL
                     KFICTTGKLPVPWPTLVTTLTYGVQCFSRYPDHMKQHDFFKSAMPEGYVQERTIFFKDD
                     GNYKTRAEVKFEGDTLVNRIELKGIDFKEDGNILGHKLEYNYNSHNVYIMADKQKNGIK
                     VNFKIRHNIEDGSVQLADHYQQNTPIGDGPVLLPDNHYLSTQSALSKDPNEKRDHMVLL
                     EFVTAAGITLGMDELYK"
     CDS             1031..1747
                     /codon_start=1
                     /product="the original enhanced GFP (Yang et al., 1996)"
                     /label=EGFP
                     /note="mammalian codon-optimized"
                     /translation="MVSKGEELFTGVVPILVELDGDVNGHKFSVSGEGEGDATYGKLTL
                     KFICTTGKLPVPWPTLVTTLTYGVQCFSRYPDHMKQHDFFKSAMPEGYVQERTIFFKDD
                     GNYKTRAEVKFEGDTLVNRIELKGIDFKEDGNILGHKLEYNYNSHNVYIMADKQKNGIK
                     VNFKIRHNIEDGSVQLADHYQQNTPIGDGPVLLPDNHYLSTQSALSKDPNEKRDHMVLL
                     EFVTAAGITLGMDELYK"
     primer_bind     complement(1076..1097)
                     /label=EGFP-N
                     /note="EGFP, reverse primer"
     primer_bind     complement(1337..1356)
                     /label=EXFP-R
                     /note="For distinguishing EGFP variants, reverse primer"
     primer_bind     1684..1705
                     /label=EGFP-C
                     /note="EGFP, forward primer"
     polyA_signal    2064..2540
                     /label=hGH poly(A) signal
                     /note="human growth hormone polyadenylation signal"
     primer_bind     complement(2263..2282)
                     /label=hGH-PA-R
                     /note="Human growth hormone terminator, reverse primer"
     repeat_region   2580..2720
                     /label=AAV2 ITR
                     /note="inverted terminal repeat of adeno-associated virus
                     serotype 2"
     repeat_region   2580..2709
                     /label=AAV2 ITR
     rep_origin      2795..3250
                     /direction=RIGHT
                     /label=f1 ori
                     /note="f1 bacteriophage origin of replication; arrow
                     indicates direction of (+) strand synthesis"
     primer_bind     complement(2882..2901)
                     /label=F1ori-R
                     /note="F1 origin, reverse primer"
     primer_bind     3092..3113
                     /label=F1ori-F
                     /note="F1 origin, forward primer"
     primer_bind     complement(3267..3286)
                     /label=pRS-marker
                     /note="pRS vectors, use to sequence yeast selectable
                     marker"
     primer_bind     3386..3408
                     /label=pGEX 3'
                     /note="pGEX vectors, reverse primer"
     primer_bind     complement(3446..3464)
                     /label=pBRforEco
                     /note="pBR322 vectors, upsteam of EcoRI site, forward
                     primer"
     promoter        3532..3636
                     /gene="bla"
                     /label=AmpR promoter
     CDS             3637..4497
                     /codon_start=1
                     /gene="bla"
                     /product="beta-lactamase"
                     /label=AmpR
                     /note="confers resistance to ampicillin, carbenicillin, and
                     related antibiotics"
                     /translation="MSIQHFRVALIPFFAAFCLPVFAHPETLVKVKDAEDQLGARVGYI
                     ELDLNSGKILESFRPEERFPMMSTFKVLLCGAVLSRIDAGQEQLGRRIHYSQNDLVEYS
                     PVTEKHLTDGMTVRELCSAAITMSDNTAANLLLTTIGGPKELTAFLHNMGDHVTRLDRW
                     EPELNEAIPNDERDTTMPVAMATTLRKLLTGELLTLASRQQLIDWMEADKVAGPLLRSA
                     LPAGWFIADKSGAGERGSRGIIAALGPDGKPSRIVVIYTTGSQATMDERNRQIAEIGAS
                     LIKHW"
     primer_bind     complement(3855..3874)
                     /label=Amp-R
                     /note="Ampicillin resistance gene, reverse primer"
     rep_origin      4668..5256
                     /direction=RIGHT
                     /label=ori
                     /note="high-copy-number ColE1/pMB1/pBR322/pUC origin of
                     replication"
     primer_bind     5157..5176
                     /label=pBR322ori-F
                     /note="pBR322 origin, forward primer"
ORIGIN
        1 tgctggcctt ttgctcacat gtcctgcagg cagctgcgcg ctcgctcgct cactgaggcc
       61 gcccgggcgt cgggcgacct ttggtcgccc ggcctcagtg agcgagcgag cgcgcagaga
      121 gggagtggcc aactccatca ctaggggttc ctgcggccgc acgcgtgagg gcctatttcc
      181 catgattcct tcatatttgc atatacgata caaggctgtt agagagataa ttggaattaa
      241 tttgactgta aacacaaaga tattagtaca aaatacgtga cgtagaaagt aataatttct
      301 tgggtagttt gcagttttaa aattatgttt taaaatggac tatcatatgc ttaccgtaac
      361 ttgaaagtat ttcgatttct tggctttata tatcttgtgg aaaggacgaa acaccgactg
      421 taacatagtc cgactggttt tagagctaga aatagcaagt taaaataagg ctagtccgtt
      481 atcaacttga aaaagtggca ccgagtcggt gctttttttc tagactgcag agggccctgc
      541 gtatgagtgc aagtgggttt taggaccagg atgaggcggg gtgggggtgc ctacctgacg
      601 accgaccccg acccactgga caagcaccca acccccattc cccaaattgc gcatccccta
      661 tcagagaggg ggaggggaaa caggatgcgg cgaggcgcgt gcgcactgcc agcttcagca
      721 ccgcggacag tgccttcgcc cccgcctggc ggcgcgcgcc accgccgcct cagcactgaa
      781 ggcgcgctga cgtcactcgc cggtcccccg caaactcccc ttcccggcca ccttggtcgc
      841 gtccgcgccg ccgccggccc agccggaccg caccacgcga ggcgcgagat aggggggcac
      901 gggcgcgacc atctgcgctg cggcgccggc gactcagcgc tgcctcagtc tgcggtgggc
      961 agcggaggag tcgtgtcgtg cctgagagcg cagtcgagaa ggtaccggat cctctagagt
     1021 cgacgccacc atggtgagca agggcgagga gctgttcacc ggggtggtgc ccatcctggt
     1081 cgagctggac ggcgacgtaa acggccacaa gttcagcgtg tccggcgagg gcgagggcga
     1141 tgccacctac ggcaagctga ccctgaagtt catctgcacc accggcaagc tgcccgtgcc
     1201 ctggcccacc ctcgtgacca ccctgaccta cggcgtgcag tgcttcagcc gctaccccga
     1261 ccacatgaag cagcacgact tcttcaagtc cgccatgccc gaaggctacg tccaggagcg
     1321 caccatcttc ttcaaggacg acggcaacta caagacccgc gccgaggtga agttcgaggg
     1381 cgacaccctg gtgaaccgca tcgagctgaa gggcatcgac ttcaaggagg acggcaacat
     1441 cctggggcac aagctggagt acaactacaa cagccacaac gtctatatca tggccgacaa
     1501 gcagaagaac ggcatcaagg tgaacttcaa gatccgccac aacatcgagg acggcagcgt
     1561 gcagctcgcc gaccactacc agcagaacac ccccatcggc gacggccccg tgctgctgcc
     1621 cgacaaccac tacctgagca cccagtccgc cctgagcaaa gaccccaacg agaagcgcga
     1681 tcacatggtc ctgctggagt tcgtgaccgc cgccgggatc actctcggca tggacgagct
     1741 gtacaagtcc ggactcagat ctcgagagga ggaggaggag acagacagca ggatgcccca
     1801 cctcgacagc cccggcagct cccagccgag acgctccttc ctctcaaggg tgatcagggc
     1861 agcgctaccg ttgcagctgc ttctgctgct gctgctgctc ctggcctgcc tgctacctgc
     1921 ctctgaagat gactacagct gcacccaggc caacaacttt gcccgatcct tctaccccat
     1981 gctgcggtac accaacgggc cacctcccac ctaggaattc gatatcaagc ttatcgatac
     2041 cgagcgctgc tcgagagatc tacgggtggc atccctgtga cccctcccca gtgcctctcc
     2101 tggccctgga agttgccact ccagtgccca ccagccttgt cctaataaaa ttaagttgca
     2161 tcattttgtc tgactaggtg tccttctata atattatggg gtggaggggg gtggtatgga
     2221 gcaaggggca agttgggaag acaacctgta gggcctgcgg ggtctattgg gaaccaagct
     2281 ggagtgcagt ggcacaatct tggctcactg caatctccgc ctcctgggtt caagcgattc
     2341 tcctgcctca gcctcccgag ttgttgggat tccaggcatg catgaccagg ctcagctaat
     2401 ttttgttttt ttggtagaga cggggtttca ccatattggc caggctggtc tccaactcct
     2461 aatctcaggt gatctaccca ccttggcctc ccaaattgct gggattacag gcgtgaacca
     2521 ctgctccctt ccctgtcctt ctgattttgt aggtaaccac gtgcggaccg agcggccgca
     2581 ggaaccccta gtgatggagt tggccactcc ctctctgcgc gctcgctcgc tcactgaggc
     2641 cgggcgacca aaggtcgccc gacgcccggg ctttgcccgg gcggcctcag tgagcgagcg
     2701 agcgcgcagc tgcctgcagg ggcgcctgat gcggtatttt ctccttacgc atctgtgcgg
     2761 tatttcacac cgcatannnn nnnnnnnnnn nnnnnnnnnn nnnnnnnnnn nnnnnnnnnn
     2821 nnnnnnnnnn nnnnnnnnnn nnnnnnnnnn nnnnnnnnnn nnnnnnnnnn ntnnnnnnnn
     2881 nnnnnnnnnn nnnnnnnnnn nnnnnnnnnn nnnnnnnncn nnnnnnnnnn nnnnnnnnnn
     2941 nnnnnnnnnn nnnnnnnnnn nnnnnnnnnn nnnnnnnnnn nnnnnnnnnn nnnnnnnnnn
     3001 nnnnnnnnnn nnnnnnnnnn nnnnnnnnnn nnnnnnnnnn nnnnnnnnnn nnnnnnnnnn
     3061 cctttgacgt tggagtccac gttctttaat agtggactct tgttccaaac tggaacaaca
     3121 ctcaactcta tctcgggcta ttcttttgat ttataaggga ttttgccgat ttcggtctat
     3181 tggttaaaaa atgagctgat ttaacaaaaa tttaacgcga attttaacaa aatattaacg
     3241 tttacaattt tatggtgcac tctcagtaca atctgctctg atgccgcata gttaagccag
     3301 ccccgacacc cgccaacacc cgctgacgcg ccctgacggg cttgtctgct cccggcatcc
     3361 gcttacagac aagctgtgac cgtctccggg agctgcatgt gtcagaggtt ttcaccgtca
     3421 tcaccgaaac gcgcgagacg aaagggcctc gtgatacgcc tatttttata ggttaatgtc
     3481 atgataataa tggtttctta gacgtcaggt ggcacttttc ggggaaatgt gcgcggaacc
     3541 cctatttgtt tatttttcta aatacattca aatatgtatc cgctcatgag acaataaccc
     3601 tgataaatgc ttcaataata ttgaaaaagg aagagtatga gtattcaaca tttccgtgtc
     3661 gcccttattc ccttttttgc ggcattttgc cttcctgttt ttgctcaccc agaaacgctg
     3721 gtgaaagtaa aagatgctga agatcagttg ggtgcacgag tgggttacat cgaactggat
     3781 ctcaacagcg gtaagatcct tgagagtttt cgccccgaag aacgttttcc aatgatgagc
     3841 acttttaaag ttctgctatg tggcgcggta ttatcccgta ttgacgccgg gcaagagcaa
     3901 ctcggtcgcc gcatacacta ttctcagaat gacttggttg agtactcacc agtcacagaa
     3961 aagcatctta cggatggcat gacagtaaga gaattatgca gtgctgccat aaccatgagt
     4021 gataacactg cggccaactt acttctgaca acgatcggag gaccgaagga gctaaccgct
     4081 tttttgcaca acatggggga tcatgtaact cgccttgatc gttgggaacc ggagctgaat
     4141 gaagccatac caaacgacga gcgtgacacc acgatgcctg tagcaatggc aacaacgttg
     4201 cgcaaactat taactggcga actacttact ctagcttccc ggcaacaatt aatagactgg
     4261 atggaggcgg ataaagttgc aggaccactt ctgcgctcgg cccttccggc tggctggttt
     4321 attgctgata aatctggagc cggtgagcgt gggtctcgcg gtatcattgc agcactgggg
     4381 ccagatggta agccctcccg tatcgtagtt atctacacga cggggagtca ggcaactatg
     4441 gatgaacgaa atagacagat cgctgagata ggtgcctcac tgattaagca ttggtaactg
     4501 tcagaccaag tttactcata tatactttag attgatttaa aacttcattt ttaatttaaa
     4561 aggatctagg tgaagatcct ttttgataat ctcatgacca aaatccctta acgtgagttt
     4621 tcgttccact gagcgtcaga ccccgtagaa aagatcaaag gatcttcttg agatcctttt
     4681 tttctgcgcg taatctgctg cttgcaaaca aaaaaaccac cgctaccagc ggtggtttgt
     4741 ttgccggatc aagagctacc aactcttttt ccgaaggtaa ctggcttcag cagagcgcag
     4801 ataccaaata ctgttcttct agtgtagccg tagttaggcc accacttcaa gaactctgta
     4861 gcaccgccta catacctcgc tctgctaatc ctgttaccag tggctgctgc cagtggcgat
     4921 aagtcgtgtc ttaccgggtt ggactcaaga cgatagttac cggataaggc gcagcggtcg
     4981 ggctgaacgg ggggttcgtg cacacagccc agcttggagc gaacgaccta caccgaactg
     5041 agatacctac agcgtgagct atgagaaagc gccacgcttc ccgaagggag aaaggcggac
     5101 aggtatccgg taagcggcag ggtcggaaca ggagagcgca cgagggagct tccaggggga
     5161 aacgcctggt atctttatag tcctgtcggg tttcgccacc tctgacttga gcgtcgattt
     5221 ttgtgatgct cgtcaggggg gcggagccta tggaaaaacg ccagcaacgc ggccttttta
     5281 cggttcctgg ccttt
//
