[The description below was written by a language model from this plasmid's Addgene catalogue record and the feature table of its GenBank file.]
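Description:
pAAV Gsk3 sgRNA/GFP is an AAV transfer plasmid for CRISPR work in neurons, made by cloning a guide RNA against the mouse Gsk3b gene into the PX552 (SpGuide) backbone. It is propagated in E. coli as a high-copy plasmid through a ColE1/pUC-type origin, with ampicillin selection from the bla gene. An f1 phage origin is also present. The catalogue lists a total size of 5306 bp, while the held sequence record is 5295 bp, a small discrepancy the record does not explain.

Two AAV2 inverted terminal repeats flank the payload and define the segment that is packaged into recombinant AAV particles. Between them sit two independent expression units. The first is a human U6 RNA polymerase III promoter followed by the Streptococcus pyogenes Cas9 guide RNA scaffold. The gap between the two features corresponds to the position of the Gsk3b-targeting spacer, although the spacer itself is not annotated. The second unit is a human synapsin I promoter, which confers neuron-specific expression, driving EGFP with a Kozak consensus and terminated by the human growth hormone polyadenylation signal. About 300 bp between the end of the annotated EGFP coding sequence and the poly(A) signal carries no annotation, so the record does not show whether EGFP is fused to anything further.

The plasmid encodes no Cas9, so SpCas9 must be supplied separately, for example from a companion vector. EGFP then marks the neurons that received the guide. The associated publication concerns Gsk3β and Fxr1 as modulators of anxiety and glutamatergic neurotransmission, consistent with use for neuronal knockout of Gsk3b in mouse.
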