Addgene plasmid #112733: pAAV Gsk3 sgRNA/GFP
Purpose: Gsk3b targeting gRNA cloned into px552 (SpGuide) plasmid.
Depositing lab: Martin Beaulieu. Depositing organization: University of Toronto. Publication: Mental Illnesses-Associated Fxr1 and Its Negative Regulator Gsk3beta Are Modulators of Anxiety and Glutamatergic Neurotransmission. Khlghatyan J, Evstratova A, Chamberland S, Marakhovskaia A, Bahremand A, Toth K, Beaulieu JM. Front Mol Neurosci. 2018 Apr 12;11:119. doi: 10.3389/fnmol.2018.00119. eCollection 2018. PubMed 29706865.
Backbone
  Vector backbone: PX552
  Backbone manufacturer: Feng Zhang
  Backbone size w/o insert (bp): 4574
  Total vector size (bp): 5306
  Vector type: Mammalian Expression, AAV, CRISPR
Growth in bacteria
  Bacterial resistance: Ampicillin, 100 μg/mL
  Growth temperature: 37°C
  Growth strain: NEB Stable
  Copy number: High Copy
Gene/Insert
  Gene/Insert name: GFP
  gRNA/shRNA sequence: GACTGTAACATAGTCCGACTG
  Species: M. musculus (mouse)
Resource information
  A portion of this plasmid was derived from a plasmid made by: PX552 plasmid is received from Dr. Feng Zhang
Terms and licenses: Academic/Nonprofit Terms; Industry Terms: Not Available to Industry
Depositor comments: gRNA targeting mouse Gsk3b gene was cloned into the plasmid PX552 received from Dr. Feng Zhang.
How to cite: pAAV Gsk3 sgRNA/GFP was a gift from Martin Beaulieu (Addgene plasmid # 112733 ; http://n2t.net/addgene:112733 ; RRID:Addgene_112733)
